>Addgene plasmid #108655 | pCAGGS-6017nes | depositor full sequence | sequence record 204835 | pCAGGS-6017nes sequence 7918 bps
GTCGATCGACATTGATTATTGACTAGTTATTAATAGTAATCAATTACGGGGTCATTAGTTCATAGCCCAT
ATATGGAGTTCCGCGTTACATAACTTACGGTAAATGGCCCGCCTGGCTGACCGCCCAACGACCCCCGCCC
ATTGACGTCAATAATGACGTATGTTCCCATAGTAACGCCAATAGGGACTTTCCATTGACGTCAATGGGTG
GACTATTTACGGTAAACTGCCCACTTGGCAGTACATCAAGTGTATCATATGCCAAGTACGCCCCCTATTG
ACGTCAATGACGGTAAATGGCCCGCCTGGCATTATGCCCAGTACATGACCTTATGGGACTTTCCTACTTG
GCAGTACATCTACGTATTAGTCATCGCTATTACCATGGGTCGAGGTGAGCCCCACGTTCTGCTTCACTCT
CCCCATCTCCCCCCCCTCCCCACCCCCAATTTTGTATTTATTTATTTTTTAATTATTTTGTGCAGCGATG
GGGGCGGGGGGGGGGGGGGCGCGCGCCAGGCGGGGCGGGGCGGGGGCGAGGGCGGGGCGGGGCGAGGCGG
AGAGGTGCGGCGGCAGCCAATCAGAGCGGCGCGCTCCGAAAGTTTCCTTTTATGGCGAGGCGGCGGCGGC
GGCGGCCCTATAAAAAGCGAAGCGCGCGGCGGGCGGGAGTCGCTGCGTTGCCTTCGCCCCGTGCCCCGCT
CCGCGCCGCCTCGCGCCGCCCGCCCCGGCTCTGACTGACCGCGTTACTCCCACAGGTGAGCGGGCGGGAC
GGCCCTTCTCCTCCGGGCTGTAATTAGCGCTTGGTTTAATGACGGCTCGTTTCTTTTCTGTGGCTGCGTG
AAAGCCTTAAAGGGCTCCGGGAGGGCCCTTTGTGCGGGGGGGAGCGGCTCGGGGGGTGCGTGCGTGTGTG
TGTGCGTGGGGAGCGCCGCGTGCGGCCCGCGCTGCCCGGCGGCTGTGAGCGCTGCGGGCGCGGCGCGGGG
CTTTGTGCGCTCCGCGTGTGCGCGAGGGGAGCGCGGCCGGGGGCGGTGCCCCGCGGTGCGGGGGGGCTGC
GAGGGGAACAAAGGCTGCGTGCGGGGTGTGTGCGTGGGGGGGTGAGCAGGGGGTGTGGGCGCGGCGGTCG
GGCTGTAACCCCCCCCTGCACCCCCCTCCCCGAGTTGCTGAGCACGGCCCGGCTTCGGGTGCGGGGCTCC
GTGCGGGGCGTGGCGCGGGGCTCGCCGTGCCGGGCGGGGGGTGGCGGCAGGTGGGGGTGCCGGGCGGGGC
GGGGCCGCCTCGGGCCGGGGAGGGCTCGGGGGAGGGGCGCGGCGGCCCCGGAGCGCCGGCGGCTGTCGAG
GCGCGGCGAGCCGCAGCCATTGCCTTTTATGGTAATCGTGCGAGAGGGCGCAGGGACTTCCTTTGTCCCA
AATCTGGCGGAGCCGAAATCTGGGAGGCGCCGCCGCACCCCCTCTAGCGGGCGCGGGCGAAGCGGTGCGG
CGCCGGCAGGAAGGAAATGGGCGGGGAGGGCCTTCGTGCGTCGCCGCGCCGCCGTCCCCTTCTCCATCTC
CAGCCTCGGGGCTGCCGCAGGGGGACGGCTGCCTTCGGGGGGGACGGGGCAGGGCGGGGTTCGGCTTCTG
GCGTGTGACCGGCGGCTCTAGCTAGAGCCTCTGCTAACCATGTTCATGCCTTCTTCTTTTTCCTACAGCT
CCTGGGCAACGTGCTGGTTGTTGTGCTGTCTCATCATTTTGGCAAGAATTCGGCATGGTGAGCAAGGGCG
AGGAGCTGTTCACCGGGGTGGTGCCCATCCTGGTCGAGCTGGACGGCGACGTAAACGGCCACAAGTTCAG
CGTGTCCGGCGAGGGCGAGGGCGATGCCACCTACGGCAAGCTGACCCTGAAGCTTCTATGCACCACCGGC
AAGCTGCCCGTGCCCTGGCCCACCCTCGTGACCACCCTGGGCTACGGCCTGCAGTGCTTCGCCCGCTACC
CCGACCACATGAAGCAGCACGACTTCTTCAAGTCCGCCATGCCCGAAGGCTACGTCCAGGAGCGCACCAT
CTTCTTCAAGGACGACGGCAACTACAAGACCCGCGCCGAGGTGAAGTTCGAGGGCGACACCCTGGTGAAC
CGCATCGAGCTGAAGGGCATCGACTTCAAGGAGGACGGCAACATCCTGGGGCACAAGCTGGAGTACAACT
ACAACAGCCACAACGTCTATATCACCGCCGACAAGCAGAAGAACGGCATCAAGGCCAACTTCAAGATCCG
CCACAACATCGAGGACGGCGGCGTGCAGCTCGCCGACCACTACCAGCAGAACACCCCCATCGGCGACGGC
CCCGTGCTGCTGCCCGACAACCACTACCTGAGCTACCAGTCCGCCCTGTTCAAAGACCCCAACGAGAAGC
GCGATCACATGGTCCTGCTGGAGTTCCTGACCGCCGCCGGGATCACTGAGGGCATGAACGAGCTGTACCT
CGAGAAGTTTTCTCAAGAACAGATCGGCGAAAACATTGTGTGCAGGGTCATTTGTACCACGGGTCAAATT
CCCATCCGAGATTTGTCAGCTGATATTTCACAAGTGCTTAAGGAAAAACGATCCATAAAGAAAGTTTGGA
CATTTGGTAGAAACCCAGCCTGTGACTATCATTTAGGAAACATTTCAAGACTGTCAAATAAGCATTTCCA
AATACTACTAGGAGAAGACGGTAACCTTTTATTGAATGACATTTCCACTAATGGGACCTGGTTAAATGGG
CAAAAAGTCGAGAAGAACAGCAATCAGTTACTGTCCCAAGGTGATGAAATAACCGTTGGTGTAGGCGTGG
AATCAGATATTTTATCTCTGGTCATTTTCATAAACGACAAATTTAAGCAGTGCCTGGAGCAGAACAAAGT
TGATCGCGGTACCAGTGCTGGTGGTAGTGCTGGTGGTAGTGCTGGTGGTAGTGCTGGTGGTAGTGCTGGT
GGTTCCGGCAGTGCTGGTGGTAGTGCTGGTGGTAGTACCAGTGCTGGTGGTAGTGCTGGTGGTAGTGCTG
GTGGTAGTGCTGGTGGTAGTGCTGGTGGTTCCGGCAGTGCTGGTGGTAGTGCTGGTGGTAGTACCAGTGC
TGGTGGTAGTGCTGGTGGTAGTGCTGGTGGTAGTGCTGGTGGTAGTGCTGGTGGTTCCGGCAGTGCTGGT
GGTAGTGCTGGTGGTAGTACCAGTGCTGGTGGTAGTGCTGGTGGTAGTGCTGGTGGTAGTGCTGGTGGTA
GTGCTGGTGGTTCCGGATTGAGGCGCGCGACGCTGGTTGACGGCGGCCGCATGGTGAGCAAGGGCGAGGA
GCTGTTCACCGGGGTGGTGCCCATCCTGGTCGAGCTGGACGGCGACGTCAACGGCCACAAGTTCAGCGTG
TCCGGCGAGGGCGAGGGCGATGCCACCTACGGCAAGCTGACCCTGAAGTTCATCTGCACCACCGGCAAGC
TGCCCGTGCCCTGGCCCACCCTCGTGACCACCCTGTCCTGGGGCGTGCAGTGCTTCGCCCGCTACCCCGA
CCACATGAAGCAGCACGACTTCTTCAAGTCCGCCATGCCCGAAGGCTACGTCCAGGAGCGCACCATCTTC
TTCAAGGACGACGGCAACTACAAGACCCGCGCCGAGGTGAAGTTCGAGGGCGACACCCTGGTGAACCGCA
TCGAGCTGAAGGGCATCGACTTCAAGGAGGACGGCAACATCCTGGGGCACAAGCTGGAGTACAACTACTT
CAGCGGGAACGTCTATATCACCGCCGACAAGCAGAAGAACGGCATCAAGGCCAACTTCAAGATCCGCCAC
AACATCGAGGACGGCGGCGTGCAGCTCGCCGACCACTACCAGCAGAACACCCCCATCGGCGACGGCCCCG
TGCTGCTGCCCGACAACCACTACCTGAGCACCCAGTCCGCCTTAAGCAAAGACCCCAACGAGAAGCGCGA
TCACATGGTCCTGCTGGAGTTCTTGACCGCCGCCGGGGGTACCAAGGTGTACGACCCCGAGCAGAGGAAG
AGGATGATCACCGGCCCCCAGTGGTGGGCCAGGTGCAAGCAGATGAACGTGCTGGACAGCTTCATCAACT
ACTACGACAGCGAGAAGCACGCCGAGAACGCCGTGATCTTCCTGCACGGCAACGCCACTAGCAGCTACCT
GTGGAGGCACGTGGTGCCCCACATCGAGCCCGTGGCCAGGTGCATCATCCCCGATCTGATCGGCATGGGC
AAGAGCGGCAAGAGCGGCAACGGCAGCTACAGGCTGCTGGACCACTACAAGTACCTGACCGCCTGGTTCG
AGCTTCTGAACCTGCCCAAGAAGATCATCTTCGTGGGCCACGACTGGGGCGCCGCCCTGGCCTTCCACTA
CGCCTACGAGCACCAGGACAGGATCAAGGCCATCGTGCACATGGAGAGCGTGGTGGACGTGATCGAGAGC
TGGGACGAGTGGCCAGACATCGAGGAGGACATCGCCCTGATCAAGAGCGAGGAGGGCGAGAAGATGGTGC
TGGAGAACAACTTCTTCGTGGAGACCGTGCTGCCCAGCAAGATCATGAGAAAGCTGGAGCCCGAGGAGTT
CGCCGCCTACCTGGAGCCCTTCAAGGAGAAGGGCGAGGTGAGAAGACCCACCCTGAGCTGGCCCAGAGAG
ATCCCCCTGGTGAAGGGCGGCAAGCCCGACGTGGTGCAGATCGTGAGAAACTACAACGCCTACCTGAGAG
CCAGCGACGACCTGCCCAAGCTGTTCATCGAGGGCGACCCCGGCTTCTTCAGCAACGCCATCGTGGAGGG
CGCCAAGAAGTTCCCCAACACCGAGTTCGTGAAGGTGAAGGGCCTGCACTTCCTCCAGGAGGACGCCCCC
GACGAGATGGGCAAGTACATCAAGAGCTTCGTGGAGAGAGTGCTGAAGAACGAGCAGTCTAGACTGCAGC
TGCCTCCTCTGGAACGCCTGACTCTGGATTAAGTCGACGGATCTTTTTCCCTCTGCCAAAAATTATGGGG
ACATCATGAAGCCCCTTGAGCATCTGACTTCTGGCTAATAAAGGAAATTTATTTTCATTGCAATAGTGTG
TTGGAATTTTTTGTGTCTCTCACTCGGAAGGACATATGGGAGGGCAAATCATTTAAAACATCAGAATGAG
TATTTGGTTTAGAGTTTGGCAACATATGCCATATGCTGGCTGCCATGAACAAAGGTGGCTATAAAGAGGT
CATCAGTATATGAAACAGCCCCCTGCTGTCCATTCCTTATTCCATAGAAAAGCCTTGACTTGAGGTTAGA
TTTTTTTTTATATTTTGTTTGTGTTATTTTTTTCTTTAACATCCCTAAAATTTTCCTTACATGTTTTACT
AGCCAGATTTTTCCTCCTCTCCTGACTACTCCCAGTCATAGCTGTCCCTCTTCTCTTATGAAGATCCCTC
GACCTGCAGCCCAAGCTTGGCGTAATCATGGTCATAGCTGTTTCCTGTGTGAAATTGTTATCCGCTCACA
ATTCCACACAACATACGAGCCGGAAGCATAAAGTGTAAAGCCTGGGGTGCCTAATGAGTGAGCTAACTCA
CATTAATTGCGTTGCGCTCACTGCCCGCTTTCCAGTCGGGAAACCTGTCGTGCCAGCGGATCCGCATCTC
AATTAGTCAGCAACCATAGTCCCGCCCCTAACTCCGCCCATCCCGCCCCTAACTCCGCCCAGTTCCGCCC
ATTCTCCGCCCCATGGCTGACTAATTTTTTTTATTTATGCAGAGGCCGAGGCCGCCTCGGCCTCTGAGCT
ATTCCAGAAGTAGTGAGGAGGCTTTTTTGGAGGCCTAGGCTTTTGCAAAAAGCTAACTTGTTTATTGCAG
CTTATAATGGTTACAAATAAAGCAATAGCATCACAAATTTCACAAATAAAGCATTTTTTTCACTGCATTC
TAGTTGTGGTTTGTCCAAACTCATCAATGTATCTTATCATGTCTGGATCCGCTGCATTAATGAATCGGCC
AACGCGCGGGGAGAGGCGGTTTGCGTATTGGGCGCTCTTCCGCTTCCTCGCTCACTGACTCGCTGCGCTC
GGTCGTTCGGCTGCGGCGAGCGGTATCAGCTCACTCAAAGGCGGTAATACGGTTATCCACAGAATCAGGG
GATAACGCAGGAAAGAACATGTGAGCAAAAGGCCAGCAAAAGGCCAGGAACCGTAAAAAGGCCGCGTTGC
TGGCGTTTTTCCATAGGCTCCGCCCCCCTGACGAGCATCACAAAAATCGACGCTCAAGTCAGAGGTGGCG
AAACCCGACAGGACTATAAAGATACCAGGCGTTTCCCCCTGGAAGCTCCCTCGTGCGCTCTCCTGTTCCG
ACCCTGCCGCTTACCGGATACCTGTCCGCCTTTCTCCCTTCGGGAAGCGTGGCGCTTTCTCAATGCTCAC
GCTGTAGGTATCTCAGTTCGGTGTAGGTCGTTCGCTCCAAGCTGGGCTGTGTGCACGAACCCCCCGTTCA
GCCCGACCGCTGCGCCTTATCCGGTAACTATCGTCTTGAGTCCAACCCGGTAAGACACGACTTATCGCCA
CTGGCAGCAGCCACTGGTAACAGGATTAGCAGAGCGAGGTATGTAGGCGGTGCTACAGAGTTCTTGAAGT
GGTGGCCTAACTACGGCTACACTAGAAGGACAGTATTTGGTATCTGCGCTCTGCTGAAGCCAGTTACCTT
CGGAAAAAGAGTTGGTAGCTCTTGATCCGGCAAACAAACCACCGCTGGTAGCGGTGGTTTTTTTGTTTGC
AAGCAGCAGATTACGCGCAGAAAAAAAGGATCTCAAGAAGATCCTTTGATCTTTTCTACGGGGTCTGACG
CTCAGTGGAACGAAAACTCACGTTAAGGGATTTTGGTCATGAGATTATCAAAAAGGATCTTCACCTAGAT
CCTTTTAAATTAAAAATGAAGTTTTAAATCAATCTAAAGTATATATGAGTAAACTTGGTCTGACAGTTAC
CAATGCTTAATCAGTGAGGCACCTATCTCAGCGATCTGTCTATTTCGTTCATCCATAGTTGCCTGACTCC
CCGTCGTGTAGATAACTACGATACGGGAGGGCTTACCATCTGGCCCCAGTGCTGCAATGATACCGCGAGA
CCCACGCTCACCGGCTCCAGATTTATCAGCAATAAACCAGCCAGCCGGAAGGGCCGAGCGCAGAAGTGGT
CCTGCAACTTTATCCGCCTCCATCCAGTCTATTAATTGTTGCCGGGAAGCTAGAGTAAGTAGTTCGCCAG
TTAATAGTTTGCGCAACGTTGTTGCCATTGCTACAGGCATCGTGGTGTCACGCTCGTCGTTTGGTATGGC
TTCATTCAGCTCCGGTTCCCAACGATCAAGGCGAGTTACATGATCCCCCATGTTGTGCAAAAAAGCGGTT
AGCTCCTTCGGTCCTCCGATCGTTGTCAGAAGTAAGTTGGCCGCAGTGTTATCACTCATGGTTATGGCAG
CACTGCATAATTCTCTTACTGTCATGCCATCCGTAAGATGCTTTTCTGTGACTGGTGAGTACTCAACCAA
GTCATTCTGAGAATAGTGTATGCGGCGACCGAGTTGCTCTTGCCCGGCGTCAATACGGGATAATACCGCG
CCACATAGCAGAACTTTAAAAGTGCTCATCATTGGAAAACGTTCTTCGGGGCGAAAACTCTCAAGGATCT
TACCGCTGTTGAGATCCAGTTCGATGTAACCCACTCGTGCACCCAACTGATCTTCAGCATCTTTTACTTT
CACCAGCGTTTCTGGGTGAGCAAAAACAGGAAGGCAAAATGCCGCAAAAAAGGGAATAAGGGCGACACGG
AAATGTTGAATACTCATACTCTTCCTTTTTCAATATTATTGAAGCATTTATCAGGGTTATTGTCTCATGA
GCGGATACATATTTGAATGTATTTAGAAAAATAAACAAATAGGGGTTCCGCGCACATTTCCCCGAAAAGT
GCCACCTG
Features (pLannotate 1.2.2; 19 found; start..end, strand, type, name):
      8..387     +  enhancer       CMV enhancer: human cytomegalovirus immediate early enhancer
    390..665     +  promoter       chicken β-actin promoter: No description available
    666..1678    +  intron         chimeric intron: chimera between introns from chicken β-actin and rabbit β-globin
   1735..2448    +  CDS            YPet: YPet is a basic (constitutively fluorescent) yellow fluorescent protein published in 2005, derived from Aequorea victoria. It has moderate acid sensitivity.
   2425..2877    +  CDS            RAD53 (fragment): RAD53_YEAST - Also known as MEC2, SAD1, SPK1. Experimental evidence at protein level: Swiss-Prot protein existence level 1. Controls S-phase checkpoint as well as G1 and G2 DNA damage checkpoints. Phosphorylates proteins on serine, threonine, and tyrosine. Prevents entry into anaphase and mitotic exit after DNA damage via regulation of the Polo kinase CDC5. Seems to be involved in the phosphorylation of RPH1. From Saccharomyces cerevisiae (strain ATCC 204508 / S288c) (Baker's yeast).
   3271..3963    +  CDS            Turquoise-GL: Turquoise-GL is a basic (constitutively fluorescent) cyan fluorescent protein published in 2010, derived from Aequorea victoria.
   3961..4887    +  CDS            LUCI_RENRE: Experimental evidence at protein level: Swiss-Prot protein existence level 1. Upon binding the substrate, the enzyme catalyzes an oxygenation, producing a very short-lived hydroperoxide that cyclizes into a dioxetanone structure, which collapses, releasing a CO(2) molecule. The spontaneous breakdown of the dioxetanone releases the energy (about 50 kcal/mole) that is necessary to generate the excited state of the coelenteramide product, which is the singlet form of the monoanion. In vivo the product undergoes the process of nonradiative energy transfer to an accessory protein, a green fluoresce
   5007..5062    +  polyA_signal   β-globin poly(A) signal: rabbit β-globin polyadenylation signal (Gil and Proudfoot, 1987)
   5445..5461    -  protein_bind   lac operator: The lac repressor binds to the lac operator to inhibit transcription in E. coli. This inhibition can be relieved by adding lactose or isopropyl-β-D-thiogalactopyranoside (IPTG). lac repressor encoded by lacI
   5469..5499    -  promoter       lac promoter: promoter for the E. coli lac operon
   5514..5535    -  protein_bind   CAP binding site: CAP binding activates transcription in the presence of cAMP. E. coli catabolite activator protein
   5548..5587    -  CDS            lacI (fragment): lac repressor; lacI; The lac repressor binds to the lac operator to inhibit transcription in E. coli. This inhibition can be relieved by adding lactose or isopropyl-β-D-thiogalactopyranoside (IPTG).
   5594..5616    +  promoter       SV40 promoter (fragment): SV40 enhancer and early promoter
   5640..5775    +  rep_origin     SV40 ori: SV40 origin of replication
   5795..5929    +  polyA_signal   SV40 poly(A) signal: SV40 polyadenylation signal
   5931..5985    -  CDS            lacI (fragment): lac repressor; lacI; The lac repressor binds to the lac operator to inhibit transcription in E. coli. This inhibition can be relieved by adding lactose or isopropyl-β-D-thiogalactopyranoside (IPTG).
   6168..6756    -  rep_origin     ori: high-copy-number ColE1/pMB1/pBR322/pUC origin of replication
   6927..7787    -  CDS            AmpR: β-lactamase; bla; confers resistance to ampicillin, carbenicillin, and related antibiotics
   7788..7892    -  promoter       AmpR promoter: bla
