>Addgene plasmid #108655 | pCAGGS-6017nes | addgene full sequence | sequence record 208324 | Addgene NGS Result
GGGGCGCGCGCCAGGCGGGGCGGGGCGGGGGCGAGGGCGGGGCGGGGCGAGGCGGAGAGGTGCGGCGGCA
GCCAATCAGAGCGGCGCGCTCCGAAAGTTTCCTTTTATGGCGAGGCGGCGGCGGCGGCGGCCCTATAAAA
AGCGAAGCGCGCGGCGGGCGGGAGTCGCTGCGTTGCCTTCGCCCCGTGCCCCGCTCCGCGCCGCCTCGCG
CCGCCCGCCCCGGCTCTGACTGACCGCGTTACTCCCACAGGTGAGCGGGCGGGACGGCCCTTCTCCTCCG
GGCTGTAATTAGCGCTTGGTTTAATGACGGCTCGTTTCTTTTCTGTGGCTGCGTGAAAGCCTTAAAGGGC
TCCGGGAGGGCCCTTTGTGCGGGGGGGAGCGGCTCGGGGGGTGCGTGCGTGTGTGTGTGCGTGGGGAGCG
CCGCGTGCGGCCCGCGCTGCCCGGCGGCTGTGAGCGCTGCGGGCGCGGCGCGGGGCTTTGTGCGCTCCGC
GTGTGCGCGAGGGGAGCGCGGCCGGGGGCGGTGCCCCGCGGTGCGGGGGGGCTGCGAGGGGAACAAAGGC
TGCGTGCGGGGTGTGTGCGTGGGGGGGTGAGCAGGGGGTGTGGGCGCGGCGGTCGGGCTGTAACCCCCCC
CTGCACCCCCCTCCCCGAGTTGCTGAGCACGGCCCGGCTTCGGGTGCGGGGCTCCGTGCGGGGCGTGGCG
CGGGGCTCGCCGTGCCGGGCGGGGGGTGGCGGCAGGTGGGGGTGCCGGGCGGGGCGGGGCCGCCTCGGGC
CGGGGAGGGCTCGGGGGAGGGGCGCGGCGGCCCCGGAGCGCCGGCGGCTGTCGAGGCGCGGCGAGCCGCA
GCCATTGCCTTTTATGGTAATCGTGCGAGAGGGCGCAGGGACTTCCTTTGTCCCAAATCTGGCGGAGCCG
AAATCTGGGAGGCGCCGCCGCACCCCCTCTAGCGGGCGCGGGCGAAGCGGTGCGGCGCCGGCAGGAAGGA
AATGGGCGGGGAGGGCCTTCGTGCGTCGCCGCGCCGCCGTCCCCTTCTCCATCTCCAGCCTCGGGGCTGC
CGCAGGGGGACGGCTGCCTTCGGGGGGGACGGGGCAGGGCGGGGTTCGGCTTCTGGCGTGTGACCGGCGG
CTCTAGCTAGAGCCTCTGCTAACCATGTTCATGCCTTCTTCTTTTTCCTACAGCTCCTGGGCAACGTGCT
GGTTGTTGTGCTGTCTCATCATTTTGGCAAGAATTCGGCATGGTGAGCAAGGGCGAGGAGCTGTTCACCG
GGGTGGTGCCCATCCTGGTCGAGCTGGACGGCGACGTAAACGGCCACAAGTTCAGCGTGTCCGGCGAGGG
CGAGGGCGATGCCACCTACGGCAAGCTGACCCTGAAGCTTCTATGCACCACCGGCAAGCTGCCCGTGCCC
TGGCCCACCCTCGTGACCACCCTGGGCTACGGCCTGCAGTGCTTCGCCCGCTACCCCGACCACATGAAGC
AGCACGACTTCTTCAAGTCCGCCATGCCCGAAGGCTACGTCCAGGAGCGCACCATCTTCTTCAAGGACGA
CGGCAACTACAAGACCCGCGCCGAGGTGAAGTTCGAGGGCGACACCCTGGTGAACCGCATCGAGCTGAAG
GGCATCGACTTCAAGGAGGACGGCAACATCCTGGGGCACAAGCTGGAGTACAACTACAACAGCCACAACG
TCTATATCACCGCCGACAAGCAGAAGAACGGCATCAAGGCCAACTTCAAGATCCGCCACAACATCGAGGA
CGGCGGCGTGCAGCTCGCCGACCACTACCAGCAGAACACCCCCATCGGCGACGGCCCCGTGCTGCTGCCC
GACAACCACTACCTGAGCTACCAGTCCGCCCTGTTCAAAGACCCCAACGAGAAGCGCGATCACATGGTCC
TGCTGGAGTTCCTGACCGCCGCCGGGATCACTGAGGGCATGAACGAGCTGTACCTCGAGAAGTTTTCTCA
AGAACAGATCGGCGAAAACATTGTGTGCAGGGTCATTTGTACCACGGGTCAAATTCCCATCCGAGATTTG
TCAGCTGATATTTCACAAGTGCTTAAGGAAAAACGATCCATAAAGAAAGTTTGGACATTTGGTAGAAACC
CAGCCTGTGACTATCATTTAGGAAACATTTCAAGACTGTCAAATAAGCATTTCCAAATACTACTAGGAGA
AGACGGTAACCTTTTATTGAATGACATTTCCACTAATGGGACCTGGTTAAATGGGCAAAAAGTCGAGAAG
AACAGCAATCAGTTACTGTCCCAAGGTGATGAAATAACCGTTGGTGTAGGCGTGGAATCAGATATTTTAT
CTCTGGTCATTTTCATAAACGACAAATTTAAGCAGTGCCTGGAGCAGAACAAAGTTGATCGCGGTACCAG
TGCTGGTGGTAGTGCTGGTGGTAGTGCTGGTGGTAGTGCTGGTGGTAGTGCTGGTGGTTCCGGCAGTGCT
GGTGGTAGTGCTGGTGGTAGTACCAGTGCTGGTGGTAGTGCTGGTGGTAGTGCTGGTGGTAGTGCTGGTG
GTAGTGCTGGTGGTTCCGGCAGTGCTGGTGGTAGTGCTGGTGGTAGTACCAGTGCTGGTGGTAGTGCTGG
TGGTAGTGCTGGTGGTAGTGCTGGTGGTAGTGCTGGTGGTTCCGGCAGTGCTGGTGGTAGTGCTGGTGGT
AGTACCAGTGCTGGTGGTAGTGCTGGTGGTAGTGCTGGTGGTAGTGCTGGTGGTAGTGCTGGTGGTTCCG
GATTGAGGCGCGCGACGCTGGTTGACGGCGGCCGCATGGTGAGCAAGGGCGAGGAGCTGTTCACCGGGGT
GGTGCCCATCCTGGTCGAGCTGGACGGCGACGTCAACGGCCACAAGTTCAGCGTGTCCGGCGAGGGCGAG
GGCGATGCCACCTACGGCAAGCTGACCCTGAAGTTCATCTGCACCACCGGCAAGCTGCCCGTGCCCTGGC
CCACCCTCGTGACCACCCTGTCCTGGGGCGTGCAGTGCTTCGCCCGCTACCCCGACCACATGAAGCAGCA
CGACTTCTTCAAGTCCGCCATGCCCGAAGGCTACGTCCAGGAGCGCACCATCTTCTTCAAGGACGACGGC
AACTACAAGACCCGCGCCGAGGTGAAGTTCGAGGGCGACACCCTGGTGAACCGCATCGAGCTGAAGGGCA
TCGACTTCAAGGAGGACGGCAACATCCTGGGGCACAAGCTGGAGTACAACTACTTCAGCGGGAACGTCTA
TATCACCGCCGACAAGCAGAAGAACGGCATCAAGGCCAACTTCAAGATCCGCCACAACATCGAGGACGGC
GGCGTGCAGCTCGCCGACCACTACCAGCAGAACACCCCCATCGGCGACGGCCCCGTGCTGCTGCCCGACA
ACCACTACCTGAGCACCCAGTCCGCCTTAAGCAAAGACCCCAACGAGAAGCGCGATCACATGGTCCTGCT
GGAGTTCTTGACCGCCGCCGGGGGTACCAAGGTGTACGACCCCGAGCAGAGGAAGAGGATGATCACCGGC
CCCCAGTGGTGGGCCAGGTGCAAGCAGATGAACGTGCTGGACAGCTTCATCAACTACTACGACAGCGAGA
AGCACGCCGAGAACGCCGTGATCTTCCTGCACGGCAACGCCACTAGCAGCTACCTGTGGAGGCACGTGGT
GCCCCACATCGAGCCCGTGGCCAGGTGCATCATCCCCGATCTGATCGGCATGGGCAAGAGCGGCAAGAGC
GGCAACGGCAGCTACAGGCTGCTGGACCACTACAAGTACCTGACCGCCTGGTTCGAGCTTCTGAACCTGC
CCAAGAAGATCATCTTCGTGGGCCACGACTGGGGCGCCGCCCTGGCCTTCCACTACGCCTACGAGCACCA
GGACAGGATCAAGGCCATCGTGCACATGGAGAGCGTGGTGGACGTGATCGAGAGCTGGGACGAGTGGCCA
GACATCGAGGAGGACATCGCCCTGATCAAGAGCGAGGAGGGCGAGAAGATGGTGCTGGAGAACAACTTCT
TCGTGGAGACCGTGCTGCCCAGCAAGATCATGAGAAAGCTGGAGCCCGAGGAGTTCGCCGCCTACCTGGA
GCCCTTCAAGGAGAAGGGCGAGGTGAGAAGACCCACCCTGAGCTGGCCCAGAGAGATCCCCCTGGTGAAG
GGCGGCAAGCCCGACGTGGTGCAGATCGTGAGAAACTACAACGCCTACCTGAGAGCCAGCGACGACCTGC
CCAAGCTGTTCATCGAGGGCGACCCCGGCTTCTTCAGCAACGCCATCGTGGAGGGCGCCAAGAAGTTCCC
CAACACCGAGTTCGTGAAGGTGAAGGGCCTGCACTTCCTCCAGGAGGACGCCCCCGACGAGATGGGCAAG
TACATCAAGAGCTTCGTGGAGAGAGTGCTGAAGAACGAGCAGTCTAGACTGCAGCTGCCTCCTCTGGAAC
GCCTGACTCTGGATTAAGTCGACGGATCTTTTTCCCTCTGCCAAAAATTATGGGGACATCATGAAGCCCC
TTGAGCATCTGACTTCTGGCTAATAAAGGAAATTTATTTTCATTGCAATAGTGTGTTGGAATTTTTTGTG
TCTCTCACTCGGAAGGACATATGGGAGGGCAAATCATTTAAAACATCAGAATGAGTATTTGGTTTAGAGT
TTGGCAACATATGCCATATGCTGGCTGCCATGAACAAAGGTGGCTATAAAGAGGTCATCAGTATATGAAA
CAGCCCCCTGCTGTCCATTCCTTATTCCATAGAAAAGCCTTGACTTGAGGTTAGATTTTTTTTTATATTT
TGTTTGTGTTATTTTTTTCTTTAACATCCCTAAAATTTTCCTTACATGTTTTACTAGCCAGATTTTTCCT
CCTCTCCTGACTACTCCCAGTCATAGCTGTCCCTCTTCTCTTATGAAGATCCCTCGACCTGCAGCCCAAG
CTTGGCGTAATCATGGTCATAGCTGTTTCCTGTGTGAAATTGTTATCCGCTCACAATTCCACACAACATA
CGAGCCGGAAGCATAAAGTGTAAAGCCTGGGGTGCCTAATGAGTGAGCTAACTCACATTAATTGCGTTGC
GCTCACTGCCCGCTTTCCAGTCGGGAAACCTGTCGTGCCAGCGGATCCGCATCTCAATTAGTCAGCAACC
ATAGTCCCGCCCCTAACTCCGCCCATCCCGCCCCTAACTCCGCCCAGTTCCGCCCATTCTCCGCCCCATG
GCTGACTAATTTTTTTTATTTATGCAGAGGCCGAGGCCGCCTCGGCCTCTGAGCTATTCCAGAAGTAGTG
AGGAGGCTTTTTTGGAGGCCTAGGCTTTTGCAAAAAGCTAACTTGTTTATTGCAGCTTATAATGGTTACA
AATAAAGCAATAGCATCACAAATTTCACAAATAAAGCATTTTTTTCACTGCATTCTAGTTGTGGTTTGTC
CAAACTCATCAATGTATCTTATCATGTCTGGATCCGCTGCATTAATGAATCGGCCAACGCGCGGGGAGAG
GCGGTTTGCGTATTGGGCGCTCTTCCGCTTCCTCGCTCACTGACTCGCTGCGCTCGGTCGTTCGGCTGCG
GCGAGCGGTATCAGCTCACTCAAAGGCGGTAATACGGTTATCCACAGAATCAGGGGATAACGCAGGAAAG
AACATGTGAGCAAAAGGCCAGCAAAAGGCCAGGAACCGTAAAAAGGCCGCGTTGCTGGCGTTTTTCCATA
GGCTCCGCCCCCCTGACGAGCATCACAAAAATCGACGCTCAAGTCAGAGGTGGCGAAACCCGACAGGACT
ATAAAGATACCAGGCGTTTCCCCCTGGAAGCTCCCTCGTGCGCTCTCCTGTTCCGACCCTGCCGCTTACC
GGATACCTGTCCGCCTTTCTCCCTTCGGGAAGCGTGGCGCTTTCTCAATGCTCACGCTGTAGGTATCTCA
GTTCGGTGTAGGTCGTTCGCTCCAAGCTGGGCTGTGTGCACGAACCCCCCGTTCAGCCCGACCGCTGCGC
CTTATCCGGTAACTATCGTCTTGAGTCCAACCCGGTAAGACACGACTTATCGCCACTGGCAGCAGCCACT
GGTAACAGGATTAGCAGAGCGAGGTATGTAGGCGGTGCTACAGAGTTCTTGAAGTGGTGGCCTAACTACG
GCTACACTAGAAGGACAGTATTTGGTATCTGCGCTCTGCTGAAGCCAGTTACCTTCGGAAAAAGAGTTGG
TAGCTCTTGATCCGGCAAACAAACCACCGCTGGTAGCGGTGGTTTTTTTGTTTGCAAGCAGCAGATTACG
CGCAGAAAAAAAGGATCTCAAGAAGATCCTTTGATCTTTTCTACGGGGTCTGACGCTCAGTGGAACGAAA
ACTCACGTTAAGGGATTTTGGTCATGAGATTATCAAAAAGGATCTTCACCTAGATCCTTTTAAATTAAAA
ATGAAGTTTTAAATCAATCTAAAGTATATATGAGTAAACTTGGTCTGACAGTTACCAATGCTTAATCAGT
GAGGCACCTATCTCAGCGATCTGTCTATTTCGTTCATCCATAGTTGCCTGACTCCCCGTCGTGTAGATAA
CTACGATACGGGAGGGCTTACCATCTGGCCCCAGTGCTGCAATGATACCGCGAGACCCACGCTCACCGGC
TCCAGATTTATCAGCAATAAACCAGCCAGCCGGAAGGGCCGAGCGCAGAAGTGGTCCTGCAACTTTATCC
GCCTCCATCCAGTCTATTAATTGTTGCCGGGAAGCTAGAGTAAGTAGTTCGCCAGTTAATAGTTTGCGCA
ACGTTGTTGCCATTGCTACAGGCATCGTGGTGTCACGCTCGTCGTTTGGTATGGCTTCATTCAGCTCCGG
TTCCCAACGATCAAGGCGAGTTACATGATCCCCCATGTTGTGCAAAAAAGCGGTTAGCTCCTTCGGTCCT
CCGATCGTTGTCAGAAGTAAGTTGGCCGCAGTGTTATCACTCATGGTTATGGCAGCACTGCATAATTCTC
TTACTGTCATGCCATCCGTAAGATGCTTTTCTGTGACTGGTGAGTACTCAACCAAGTCATTCTGAGAATA
GTGTATGCGGCGACCGAGTTGCTCTTGCCCGGCGTCAATACGGGATAATACCGCGCCACATAGCAGAACT
TTAAAAGTGCTCATCATTGGAAAACGTTCTTCGGGGCGAAAACTCTCAAGGATCTTACCGCTGTTGAGAT
CCAGTTCGATGTAACCCACTCGTGCACCCAACTGATCTTCAGCATCTTTTACTTTCACCAGCGTTTCTGG
GTGAGCAAAAACAGGAAGGCAAAATGCCGCAAAAAAGGGAATAAGGGCGACACGGAAATGTTGAATACTC
ATACTCTTCCTTTTTCAATATTATTGAAGCATTTATCAGGGTTATTGTCTCATGAGCGGATACATATTTG
AATGTATTTAGAAAAATAAACAAATAGGGGTTCCGCGCACATTTCCCCGAAAAGTGCCACCTGGGTCGAT
CGACATTGATTATTGACTAGTTATTAATAGTAATCAATTACGGGGTCATTAGTTCATAGCCCATATATGG
AGTTCCGCGTTACATAACTTACGGTAAATGGCCCGCCTGGCTGACCGCCCAACGACCCCCGCCCATTGAC
GTCAATAATGACGTATGTTCCCATAGTAACGCCAATAGGGACTTTCCATTGACGTCAATGGGTGGACTAT
TTACGGTAAACTGCCCACTTGGCAGTACATCAAGTGTATCATATGCCAAGTACGCCCCCTATTGACGTCA
ATGACGGTAAATGGCCCGCCTGGCATTATGCCCAGTACATGACCTTATGGGACTTTCCTACTTGGCAGTA
CATCTACGTATTAGTCATCGCTATTACCATGGGTCGAGGTGAGCCCCACGTTCTGCTTCACTCTCCCCAT
CTCCCCCCCCTCCCCACCCCCAATTTTGTATTTATTTATTTTTTAATTATTTTGTGCAGCGATGGGGGCG
GGGGGGGGG
Features (pLannotate 1.2.2; 19 found; start..end, strand, type, name):
    161..1173    +  intron         chimeric intron: chimera between introns from chicken β-actin and rabbit β-globin
   1230..1943    +  CDS            YPet: YPet is a basic (constitutively fluorescent) yellow fluorescent protein published in 2005, derived from Aequorea victoria. It has moderate acid sensitivity.
   1920..2372    +  CDS            RAD53 (fragment): RAD53_YEAST - Also known as MEC2, SAD1, SPK1. Experimental evidence at protein level: Swiss-Prot protein existence level 1. Controls S-phase checkpoint as well as G1 and G2 DNA damage checkpoints. Phosphorylates proteins on serine, threonine, and tyrosine. Prevents entry into anaphase and mitotic exit after DNA damage via regulation of the Polo kinase CDC5. Seems to be involved in the phosphorylation of RPH1. From Saccharomyces cerevisiae (strain ATCC 204508 / S288c) (Baker's yeast).
   2766..3458    +  CDS            Turquoise-GL: Turquoise-GL is a basic (constitutively fluorescent) cyan fluorescent protein published in 2010, derived from Aequorea victoria.
   3456..4382    +  CDS            LUCI_RENRE: Experimental evidence at protein level: Swiss-Prot protein existence level 1. Upon binding the substrate, the enzyme catalyzes an oxygenation, producing a very short-lived hydroperoxide that cyclizes into a dioxetanone structure, which collapses, releasing a CO(2) molecule. The spontaneous breakdown of the dioxetanone releases the energy (about 50 kcal/mole) that is necessary to generate the excited state of the coelenteramide product, which is the singlet form of the monoanion. In vivo the product undergoes the process of nonradiative energy transfer to an accessory protein, a green fluoresce
   4502..4557    +  polyA_signal   β-globin poly(A) signal: rabbit β-globin polyadenylation signal (Gil and Proudfoot, 1987)
   4940..4956    -  protein_bind   lac operator: The lac repressor binds to the lac operator to inhibit transcription in E. coli. This inhibition can be relieved by adding lactose or isopropyl-β-D-thiogalactopyranoside (IPTG). lac repressor encoded by lacI
   4964..4994    -  promoter       lac promoter: promoter for the E. coli lac operon
   5009..5030    -  protein_bind   CAP binding site: CAP binding activates transcription in the presence of cAMP. E. coli catabolite activator protein
   5043..5082    -  CDS            lacI (fragment): lac repressor; lacI; The lac repressor binds to the lac operator to inhibit transcription in E. coli. This inhibition can be relieved by adding lactose or isopropyl-β-D-thiogalactopyranoside (IPTG).
   5089..5111    +  promoter       SV40 promoter (fragment): SV40 enhancer and early promoter
   5135..5270    +  rep_origin     SV40 ori: SV40 origin of replication
   5290..5424    +  polyA_signal   SV40 poly(A) signal: SV40 polyadenylation signal
   5426..5480    -  CDS            lacI (fragment): lac repressor; lacI; The lac repressor binds to the lac operator to inhibit transcription in E. coli. This inhibition can be relieved by adding lactose or isopropyl-β-D-thiogalactopyranoside (IPTG).
   5663..6251    -  rep_origin     ori: high-copy-number ColE1/pMB1/pBR322/pUC origin of replication
   6422..7282    -  CDS            AmpR: β-lactamase; bla; confers resistance to ampicillin, carbenicillin, and related antibiotics
   7283..7387    -  promoter       AmpR promoter: bla
   7422..7801    +  enhancer       CMV enhancer: human cytomegalovirus immediate early enhancer
   7804..160     +  promoter       chicken β-actin promoter (across the origin): No description available
