[The description below was written by a language model from this plasmid's Addgene catalogue record and pLannotate feature annotations shown in this document.]
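Description:
pCAGGS-6017nes is a mammalian expression plasmid of about 7.9 kb built on the pCAGGS backbone. It encodes hyBRET-PKA-EV, a genetically encoded biosensor for protein kinase A activity that can be read out by either fluorescence or bioluminescence resonance energy transfer. It is propagated in E. coli through a high-copy ColE1/pUC-type origin and selected with ampicillin via the bla gene. The backbone also carries an SV40 origin of replication and SV40 poly(A) signal, along with remnant lac promoter/operator and lacI fragments that have no evident role in the sensor. No mammalian selection marker is annotated.

Expression is driven by the CAG arrangement: the CMV immediate-early enhancer, the chicken β-actin promoter and a chimeric β-actin/β-globin intron, with a rabbit β-globin polyadenylation signal downstream. The roughly 3.2 kb insert, cloned between EcoRI and SalI, is annotated as a series of adjoining coding segments consistent with a single fusion. From the N terminus these are the yellow fluorescent protein YPet, a fragment of yeast RAD53, an unannotated stretch of about 400 bp, the cyan protein Turquoise-GL, and Renilla luciferase directly abutting it. The RAD53 fragment presumably acts as the phosphopeptide-binding module, and the unannotated gap presumably holds the linker and PKA substrate, though the record does not say so. In sensors of this design, phosphorylation changes the proximity of donor and acceptor. With excitation light, energy passes from Turquoise-GL to YPet (FRET); with luciferase substrate, the luciferase supplies the energy without illumination (BRET). The "nes" in the name suggests a nuclear export signal, but none is annotated.

The depositor and sequencing-derived records show the same features in the same order, differing by one nucleotide in length and in start position. The associated work describes use in optogenetics, chemical screening and in vivo imaging.
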