Addgene plasmid #108655: pCAGGS-6017nes
Purpose: A PKA biosensor based on fluorescence resonance energy transfer (FRET) and those based on bioluminescence energy transfer (BRET)
Depositing lab: Michiyuki Matsuda. Depositing organization: Kyoto University, Graduate School of Biostudies. Publication: A platform of BRET-FRET hybrid biosensors for optogenetics, chemical screening, and in vivo imaging. Komatsu N, Terai K, Imanishi A, Kamioka Y, Sumiyama K, Jin T, Okada Y, Nagai T, Matsuda M. Sci Rep. 2018 Jun 12;8(1):8984. doi: 10.1038/s41598-018-27174-x. PubMed 29895862.
Backbone
  Vector backbone: pCAGGS
  Backbone size w/o insert (bp): 4739
  Total vector size (bp): 7918
  Vector type: Mammalian Expression
Growth in bacteria
  Bacterial resistance: Ampicillin, 100 μg/mL
  Growth temperature: 37°C
  Growth strain: DH5alpha
  Copy number: Unknown
Gene/Insert
  Gene/Insert name: hyBRET-PKA-EV
  Species: S. cerevisiae (budding yeast), Synthetic; aequorea coerulescens
  Insert size (bp): 3200
  Promoter: pCAGGS
  Tag / fusion protein: XFP (N terminal on insert)
  Cloning method: Restriction Enzyme; 5′ cloning site EcoRI (not destroyed); 3′ cloning site SalI (not destroyed)
  Sequencing primers: 5′ pCAGGSseq_F; 3′ pCAGGSseq_R
Terms and licenses: Academic/Nonprofit Terms; Industry Terms: Not Available to Industry
How to cite: pCAGGS-6017nes was a gift from Michiyuki Matsuda (Addgene plasmid # 108655 ; http://n2t.net/addgene:108655 ; RRID:Addgene_108655)
