>Addgene plasmid #108655 | pCAGGS-6017nes | addgene partial sequence | sequence record 209160 | YPL153C-F 5'-GGTAGAAACCCAGCCTGTGA-3'
GACTGTCAAATAAGCATTTCCAAATACTACTAGGAGAAGACGGTAACCTTTTATTGAATGACATTTCCAC
TAATGGGACCTGGTTAAATGGGCAAAAAGTCGAGAAGAACAGCAATCAGTTACTGTCCCAAGGTGATGAA
ATAACCGTTGGTGTAGGCGTGGAATCAGATATTTTATCTCTGGTCATTTTCATAAACGACAAATTTAAGC
AGTGCCTGGAGCAGAACAAAGTTGATCGCGGTACCAGTGCTGGTGGTAGTGCTGGTGGTAGTGCTGGTGG
TAGTGCTGGTGGTAGTGCTGGTGGTTCCGGCAGTGCTGGTGGTAGTGCTGGTGGTAGTACCAGTGCTGGT
GGTAGTGCTGGTGGTAGTGCTGGTGGTAGTGCTGGTGGTAGTGCTGGTGGTTCCGGCAGTGCTGGTGGTA
GTGCTGGTGGTAGTACCAGTGCTGGTGGTAGTGCTGGTGGTAGTGCTGGTGGTAGTGCTGGTGGTAGTGC
TGGTGGTTCCGGCAGTGCTGGTGGTAGTGCTGGTGGTAGTACCAGTGCTGGTGGTAGTGCTGGTGGTAGT
GCTGGTGGTAGTGCTGGTGGTAGTGCTGGTGGTTCCGGATTGAGGCGCGCGACGCTGGTTGACGGCGGCC
GCATGGTGAGCAAGGGCGAGGAGCTGTTCACCGGGGTGGTGCCCATCCTGGTCGAGCTGGACGGCGACGT
CAACGGCCACAAGTTCAGCGTGTCCGGCGAGGGCGAGGGCGATG
